Addgene plasmid #55768: p201N 1509
Purpose: (Empty Backbone) Contains soybean miRNA miR1509 recognition sequence (CAACCTTGATTTCCTTGATTAA) to produce siRNAs from 3' target sequences and induce RNA silencing
Depositing lab: Wayne Parrott. Depositing organization: University of Georgia. Publication: Simple gene silencing using the trans-acting siRNA pathway. Jacobs TB, Lawler NJ, LaFayette PR, Vodkin LO, Parrott WA. Plant Biotechnol J. 2015 Mar 27. doi: 10.1111/pbi.12362. PubMed 25816689.
Backbone
  Vector backbone: pPZP
  Backbone size (bp): 6200
  Modifications to backbone: Inclusion of aph gene for bacterial selection on kanamycin.
  Vector type: RNAi
  Promoter: GmUbi
  Selectable markers: G418, kanamycin
Growth in bacteria
  Bacterial resistance: Kanamycin, 50 μg/mL
  Growth temperature: 37°C
  Growth strain: DH10B
  Copy number: High Copy
Gene/Insert
  Cloning method: Restriction Enzyme
  Sequencing primers: 5′ CGAGATTGCTTCAGATCCGTA; 3′ CCATTTCCATTTCACAGTTCG
Terms and licenses: Academic/Nonprofit Terms; Industry Terms
How to cite: p201N 1509 was a gift from Wayne Parrott (Addgene plasmid # 55768 ; http://n2t.net/addgene:55768 ; RRID:Addgene_55768)
