[The description below was written by a language model from this plasmid's Addgene catalogue record and pLannotate feature annotations shown in this document.]
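Description:
p201N 1509 is an empty-backbone plant RNA-silencing vector built on the pPZP family of Agrobacterium binary plasmids. It carries two replication systems. A high-copy ColE1/pUC-type origin with the pBR322 bom mobilisation region supports propagation in E. coli. The pVS1 oriV, together with the RepA replication and StaA stability proteins, maintains the plasmid in Agrobacterium. Bacterial selection is on kanamycin through an aph(3')-Ia gene, which was added to the backbone and lies outside the T-DNA.

The nopaline-type left and right border repeats delimit the region transferred to the plant genome. Inside them the annotation finds a Tn5-derived nptII (NeoR/KanR) gene near the left border, which accounts for the listed G418/kanamycin plant selection; its promoter is not annotated. Remnants of the lac promoter/operator and lacZα left over from the pPZP cloning region are also present. A fragment of the pea rbcS-E9 terminator sits near the right border. The catalogue names GmUbi (presumably a soybean ubiquitin promoter) as the promoter, but neither it nor the microRNA target site appears in the automated feature table. A stretch of about 2 kb upstream of the E9 terminator is unannotated and may hold these elements, though the record does not confirm this.

The defining feature is a recognition sequence for soybean miR1509. A fragment of a target gene is inserted 3' of this site by restriction cloning. Cleavage of the transcript directed by miR1509 then feeds it into the trans-acting siRNA pathway, producing secondary siRNAs from the downstream sequence that silence the matching endogenous gene. This allows gene knockdown in soybean without building an inverted-repeat hairpin.
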