Features (pLannotate 1.2.2; 17 found; start..end, strand, type, name):
   1992..2548    +  terminator     E9 terminator (fragment): terminator and polyadenylation signal from the pea rbcS-E9 gene
   2616..2770    +  CDS            lacZα (fragment): LacZα fragment of β-galactosidase; lacZ fragment
   2829..2853    +  misc_feature   RB T-DNA repeat: right border repeat from nopaline C58 T-DNA
   3192..3593    +  CDS            Y4CG_SINFN (fragment): Protein inferred from homology: Swiss-Prot protein existence level 3. From Sinorhizobium fredii (strain NBRC 101917 / NGR234).
   4153..4782    +  CDS            pVS1 StaA: stability protein from the Pseudomonas plasmid pVS1 (Heeb et al., 2000)
   5215..6283    +  CDS            pVS1 RepA (fragment): replication protein from the Pseudomonas plasmid pVS1 (Heeb et al., 2000)
   6349..6543    +  rep_origin     pVS1 oriV: origin of replication for the Pseudomonas plasmid pVS1 (Heeb et al., 2000)
   6746..6785    +  CDS            rop (fragment): Rop protein, which maintains plasmids at low copy number; rop
   6887..7027    +  misc_feature   bom: basis of mobility region from pBR322
   7213..7801    -  rep_origin     ori: high-copy-number ColE1/pMB1/pBR322/pUC origin of replication
   7896..8711    -  CDS            KanR: aminoglycoside phosphotransferase; aph(3')-Ia; confers resistance to kanamycin in bacteria or G418 (Geneticin®) in eukaryotes
   9004..9028    +  misc_feature   LB T-DNA repeat: left border repeat from nopaline C58 T-DNA
   9104..9192    +  CDS            lacI (fragment): lac repressor; lacI; The lac repressor binds to the lac operator to inhibit transcription in E. coli. This inhibition can be relieved by adding lactose or isopropyl-β-D-thiogalactopyranoside (IPTG).
   9205..9226    +  protein_bind   CAP binding site: CAP binding activates transcription in the presence of cAMP. E. coli catabolite activator protein
   9241..9271    +  promoter       lac promoter: promoter for the E. coli lac operon
   9279..9295    +  protein_bind   lac operator: The lac repressor binds to the lac operator to inhibit transcription in E. coli. This inhibition can be relieved by adding lactose or isopropyl-β-D-thiogalactopyranoside (IPTG). lac repressor encoded by lacI
   9807..10601   -  CDS            NeoR/KanR: aminoglycoside phosphotransferase from Tn5; aph(3')-II (or nptII); confers resistance to neomycin, kanamycin, and G418 (Geneticin®)
>Addgene plasmid #55768 | p201N 1509 | depositor full sequence | sequence record 86503 | p201N 1509 sequence 10626 bps
CGAAGATCGATCCTTCGCCTGGAGGAGAGAAATCAGTGGCGCTGCGGCTTTTAGGGTTTCTTTGTTGATG
GAATGAGAGTGTAAGCTCTGCCAGTGCCACTTTATTAGGGTTTTACAAGCCCTTTTCTTCGTAATTGGGC
CTGACATTTTGTGCCACTTGGGCCTTTAGAGATGAAAATGTATATTGGGCTTAAGTTGACTTGAAGGATA
AATTAGTTTAGGATATTACGTTTTTTATGAGAATTGGTGTGTCGGATACATGTATATGATGCATTCAAAT
ATATGTATTCTAGATACATTTAAGTTTAGATACAATCTAAAATGTGTCTTTAATTACAGGACTGTAACTA
AAATACTTAATGTAAGAAGAATATTACTCCTTTAATAGCTTTTGAGTATATCTAGTCTAACATCTTTTAA
AAAAGTCTAATTTCTTTCATTTATTTTTCGAGCAATAGCAAAGTGCATAATTATTTTTTTCTTCTAGAAA
TTCAGATTTGTTTCTCTAAATTTTGAGATTCTTTTCTCAATTTTGTATGTCTAGAGAACAATGTGTATTT
TTCACTCTAGTTGGTTGTTACTTTGTTGAATGTTCTGATAAAAGTATATTGTTATTTCTGAAGTAGATAT
AAACCTTCATTTGGAAATTATACATAAATCAAAATCGTTAATTATCTAGATCAAGATATATGCCCTTTTC
CTAATGTATTTGATACATGCACCTAATTTCACTAGATGTATCTTTTCTATTTTTTAAATTATGAATAGTT
AATTTTTTCCATATGTGTATTTGATACATACTTCATGACTTTAAAAAATTAATTATATACCAGATATATG
TATTTAAAATTTGTTATGTATTTAAAGTATGTATATGATTATTCGATATTAATCTCTTCGATGAAATTTA
AATCGATAACTATGTGCTTTGGATCGATCTGCCCACTAGTGAGTCGTATTACAATTCATGACTCTCTTAA
GGTAGCCAAAATCGATCACTAGTGCGGCCGCGCGGGCCCAATATAACAACGACGTCGTAACAGATAAAGC
GAAGCTTGAAGGTGCATGTGACTCCGTCAAGATTACGAAACCGCCAACTACCACGCAAATTGCAATTCTC
AATTTCCTAGAAGGACTCTCCGAAAATGCATCCAATACCAAATATTACCCGTGTCATAGGCACCAAGTGA
CACCATACATGAACACGCGTCACAATATGACTGGAGAAGGGTTCCACACCTTATGCTATAAAACGCCCCA
CACCCCTCCTCCTTCCTTCGCAGTTCAATTCCAATATATTCCATTCTCTCTGTGTATTTCCCTACCTCTC
CCTTCAAGGTTAGTCGATTTCTTCTGTTTTTCTTCTTCGTTCTTTCCATGAATTGTGTATGTTCTTTGAT
CAATACGATGTTGATTTGATTGTGTTTTGTTTGGTTTCATCGATCTTCAATTTTCATAATCAGATTCAGC
TTTTATTATCTTTACAACAACGTCCTTAATTTGATGATTCTTTAATCGTAGATTTGCTCTAATTAGAGCT
TTTTCATGTCAGATCCCTTTACAACAAGCCTTAATTGTTGATTCATTAATCGTAGATTAGGGCTTTTTTC
ATTGATTACTTCAGATCCGTTAAACGTAACCATAGATCAGGGCTTTTTCATGAATTACTTCAGATCCGTT
AAACAACAGCCTTATTTTTTATACTTCTGTGGTTTTTCAAGAAATTGTTCAGATCCGTTGACAAAAAGCC
TTATTCGTTGATTCTATATCGTTTTTCGAGAGATATTGCTCAGATCTGTTAGCAACTGCCTTGTTTGTTG
ATTCTATTGCCGTGGATTAGGGTTTTTTTTCACGAGATTGCTTCAGATCCGTACTTAAGATTACGTAATG
GATTTTGATTCTGATTTATCTGTGATTGTTGACTCGACAGCGGCCGCACCGGCGCGCAACCTTGATTTCC
TTGATTAAGGCGCGCCTTGGATCCTTCCTAGGTTCGAGTATTATGGCATTGGGAAAACTGTTTTTCTTGT
ACCATTTGTTGTGCTTGTAATTTACTGTGTTTTTTATTCGGTTTTCGCTATCGAACTGTGAAATGGAAAT
GGATGGAGAAGAGTTAATGAATGATATGGTCCTTTTGTTCATTCTCAAATTAATATTATTTGTTTTTTCT
CTTATTTGTTGTGTGTTGAATTTGAAATTATAAGAGATATGCAAACATTTTGTTTTGAGTAAAAATGTGT
CAAATCGTGGCCTCTAATGACCGAAGTTAATATGAGGAGTAAAACACTTGTAGTTGTACCATTATGCTTA
TTCACTAGGCAACAAATATATTTTCAGACCTAGAAAAGCTGCAAATGTTACTGAATACAAGTATGTCCTC
TTGTGTTTTAGACATTTATGAACTTTCCTTTATGTAATTTTCCAGAATCCTTGTCAGATTCTAATCATTG
CTTTATAATTATAGTTATACTCATGGATTTGTAGTTGAGTATGAAAATATTTTTTAATGCATTTTATGAC
TTGCCAATTGATTGACAACATGCATCAATCCGCGGTTATGACTCTCTTAAGGTAGCCAAAATCGATATCT
AGGGATAACAGGGTAATAAGCTTGGCACTGGCCGTCGTTTTACAACGTCGTGACTGGGAAAACCCTGGCG
TTACCCAACTTAATCGCCTTGCAGCACATCCCCCTTTCGCCAGCTGGCGTAATAGCGAAGAGGCCCGCAC
CGATCGCCCTTCCCAACAGTTGCGCAGCCTGAATGGCGAATGAGCTTGAGCTTGGATCAGATTGTCGTTT
CCCGCCTTCAGTTTAAACTATCAGTGTTTGACAGGATATATTGGCGGGTAAACCTAAGAGAAAAGAGCGT
TTATTAGAATAACGGATATTTAAAAGGGCGTGAAAAGGTTTATCCGTTCGTCCATTTGTATGTGCATGCC
AACCACAGGGTTCCCCTCGGGATCAAAGTACTTTGATCCAACCCCTCCGCTGCTATAGTGCAGTCGGCTT
CTGACGTTCAGTGCAGCCGTCTTCTGAAAACGACATGTCGCACAAGTCCTAAGTTACGCGACAGGCTGCC
GCCCTGCCCTTTTCCTGGCGTTTTCTTGTCGCGTGTTTTAGTCGCATAAAGTAGAATACTTGCGACTAGA
ACCGGAGACATTACGCCATGAACAAGAGCGCCGCCGCTGGCCTGCTGGGCTATGCCCGCGTCAGCACCGA
CGACCAGGACTTGACCAACCAACGGGCCGAACTGCACGCGGCCGGCTGCACCAAGCTGTTTTCCGAGAAG
ATCACCGGCACCAGGCGCGACCGCCCGGAGCTGGCCAGGATGCTTGACCACCTACGCCCTGGCGACGTTG
TGACAGTGACCAGGCTAGACCGCCTGGCCCGCAGCACCCGCGACCTACTGGACATTGCCGAGCGCATCCA
GGAGGCCGGCGCGGGCCTGCGTAGCCTGGCAGAGCCGTGGGCCGACACCACCACGCCGGCCGGCCGCATG
GTGTTGACCGTGTTCGCCGGCATTGCCGAGTTCGAGCGTTCCCTAATCATCGACCGCACCCGGAGCGGGC
GCGAGGCCGCCAAGGCCCGAGGCGTGAAGTTTGGCCCCCGCCCTACCCTCACCCCGGCACAGATCGCGCA
CGCCCGCGAGCTGATCGACCAGGAAGGCCGCACCGTGAAAGAGGCGGCTGCACTGCTTGGCGTGCATCGC
TCGACCCTGTACCGCGCACTTGAGCGCAGCGAGGAAGTGACGCCCACCGAGGCCAGGCGGCGCGGTGCCT
TCCGTGAGGACGCATTGACCGAGGCCGACGCCCTGGCGGCCGCCGAGAATGAACGCCAAGAGGAACAAGC
ATGAAACCGCACCAGGACGGCCAGGACGAACCGTTTTTCATTACCGAAGAGATCGAGGCGGAGATGATCG
CGGCCGGGTACGTGTTCGAGCCGCCCGCGCACGTCTCAACCGTGCGGCTGCATGAAATCCTGGCCGGTTT
GTCTGATGCCAAGCTGGCGGCCTGGCCGGCCAGCTTGGCCGCTGAAGAAACCGAGCGCCGCCGTCTAAAA
AGGTGATGTGTATTTGAGTAAAACAGCTTGCGTCATGCGGTCGCTGCGTATATGATGCGATGAGTAAATA
AACAAATACGCAAGGGGAACGCATGAAGGTTATCGCTGTACTTAACCAGAAAGGCGGGTCAGGCAAGACG
ACCATCGCAACCCATCTAGCCCGCGCCCTGCAACTCGCCGGGGCCGATGTTCTGTTAGTCGATTCCGATC
CCCAGGGCAGTGCCCGCGATTGGGCGGCCGTGCGGGAAGATCAACCGCTAACCGTTGTCGGCATCGACCG
CCCGACGATTGACCGCGACGTGAAGGCCATCGGCCGGCGCGACTTCGTAGTGATCGACGGAGCGCCCCAG
GCGGCGGACTTGGCTGTGTCCGCGATCAAGGCAGCCGACTTCGTGCTGATTCCGGTGCAGCCAAGCCCTT
ACGACATATGGGCCACCGCCGACCTGGTGGAGCTGGTTAAGCAGCGCATTGAGGTCACGGATGGAAGGCT
ACAAGCGGCCTTTGTCGTGTCGCGGGCGATCAAAGGCACGCGCATCGGCGGTGAGGTTGCCGAGGCGCTG
GCCGGGTACGAGCTGCCCATTCTTGAGTCCCGTATCACGCAGCGCGTGAGCTACCCAGGCACTGCCGCCG
CCGGCACAACCGTTCTTGAATCAGAACCCGAGGGCGACGCTGCCCGCGAGGTCCAGGCGCTGGCCGCTGA
AATTAAATCAAAACTCATTTGAGTTAATGAGGTAAAGAGAAAATGAGCAAAAGCACAAACACGCTAAGTG
CCGGCCGTCCGAGCGCACGCAGCAGCAAGGCTGCAACGTTGGCCAGCCTGGCAGACACGCCAGCCATGAA
GCGGGTCAACTTTCAGTTGCCGGCGGAGGATCACACCAAGCTGAAGATGTACGCGGTACGCCAAGGCAAG
ACCATTACCGAGCTGCTATCTGAATACATCGCGCAGCTACCAGAGTAAATGAGCAAATGAATAAATGAGT
AGATGAATTTTAGCGGCTAAAGGAGGCGGCATGGAAAATCAAGAACAACCAGGCACCGACGCCGTGGAAT
GCCCCATGTGTGGAGGAACGGGCGGTTGGCCAGGCGTAAGCGGCTGGGTTGTCTGCCGGCCCTGCAATGG
CACTGGAACCCCCAAGCCCGAGGAATCGGCGTGACGGTCGCAAACCATCCGGCCCGGTACAAATCGGCGC
GGCGCTGGGTGATGACCTGGTGGAGAAGTTGAAGGCCGCGCAGGCCGCCCAGCGGCAACGCATCGAGGCA
GAAGCACGCCCCGGTGAATCGTGGCAAGCGGCCGCTGATCGAATCCGCAAAGAATCCCGGCAACCGCCGG
CAGCCGGTGCGCCGTCGATTAGGAAGCCGCCCAAGGGCGACGAGCAACCAGATTTTTTCGTTCCGATGCT
CTATGACGTGGGCACCCGCGATAGTCGCAGCATCATGGACGTGGCCGTTTTCCGTCTGTCGAAGCGTGAC
CGACGAGCTGGCGAGGTGATCCGCTACGAGCTTCCAGACGGGCACGTAGAGGTTTCCGCAGGGCCGGCCG
GCATGGCCAGTGTGTGGGATTACGACCTGGTACTGATGGCGGTTTCCCATCTAACCGAATCCATGAACCG
ATACCGGGAAGGGAAGGGAGACAAGCCCGGCCGCGTGTTCCGTCCACACGTTGCGGACGTACTCAAGTTC
TGCCGGCGAGCCGATGGCGGAAAGCAGAAAGACGACCTGGTAGAAACCTGCATTCGGTTAAACACCACGC
ACGTTGCCATGCAGCGTACGAAGAAGGCCAAGAACGGCCGCCTGGTGACGGTATCCGAGGGTGAAGCCTT
GATTAGCCGCTACAAGATCGTAAAGAGCGAAACCGGGCGGCCGGAGTACATCGAGATCGAGCTAGCTGAT
TGGATGTACCGCGAGATCACAGAAGGCAAGAACCCGGACGTGCTGACGGTTCACCCCGATTACTTTTTGA
TCGATCCCGGCATCGGCCGTTTTCTCTACCGCCTGGCACGCCGCGCCGCAGGCAAGGCAGAAGCCAGATG
GTTGTTCAAGACGATCTACGAACGCAGTGGCAGCGCCGGAGAGTTCAAGAAGTTCTGTTTCACCGTGCGC
AAGCTGATCGGGTCAAATGACCTGCCGGAGTACGATTTGAAGGAGGAGGCGGGGCAGGCTGGCCCGATCC
TAGTCATGCGCTACCGCAACCTGATCGAGGGCGAAGCATCCGCCGGTTCCTAATGTACGGAGCAGATGCT
AGGGCAAATTGCCCTAGCAGGGGAAAAAGGTCGAAAAGGTCTCTTTCCTGTGGATAGCACGTACATTGGG
AACCCAAAGCCGTACATTGGGAACCGGAACCCGTACATTGGGAACCCAAAGCCGTACATTGGGAACCGGT
CACACATGTAAGTGACTGATATAAAAGAGAAAAAAGGCGATTTTTCCGCCTAAAACTCTTTAAAACTTAT
TAAAACTCTTAAAACCCGCCTGGCCTGTGCATAACTGTCTGGCCAGCGCACAGCCGAAGAGCTGCAAAAA
GCGCCTACCCTTCGGTCGCTGCGCTCCCTACGCCCCGCCGCTTCGCGTCGGCCTATCGCGGCCGCTGGCC
GCTCAAAAATGGCTGGCCTACGGCCAGGCAATCTACCAGGGCGCGGACAAGCCGCGCCGTCGCCACTCGA
CCGCCGGCGCCCACATCAAGGCACCCTGCCTCGCGCGTTTCGGTGATGACGGTGAAAACCTCTGACACAT
GCAGCTCCCGGAGACGGTCACAGCTTGTCTGTAAGCGGATGCCGGGAGCAGACAAGCCCGTCAGGGCGCG
TCAGCGGGTGTTGGCGGGTGTCGGGGCGCAGCCATGACCCAGTCACGTAGCGATAGCGGAGTGTATACTG
GCTTAACTATGCGGCATCAGAGCAGATTGTACTGAGAGTGCACCATATGCGGTGTGAAATACCGCACAGA
TGCGTAAGGAGAAAATACCGCATCAGGCGCTCTTCCGCTTCCTCGCTCACTGACTCGCTGCGCTCGGTCG
TTCGGCTGCGGCGAGCGGTATCAGCTCACTCAAAGGCGGTAATACGGTTATCCACAGAATCAGGGGATAA
CGCAGGAAAGAACATGTGAGCAAAAGGCCAGCAAAAGGCCAGGAACCGTAAAAAGGCCGCGTTGCTGGCG
TTTTTCCATAGGCTCCGCCCCCCTGACGAGCATCACAAAAATCGACGCTCAAGTCAGAGGTGGCGAAACC
CGACAGGACTATAAAGATACCAGGCGTTTCCCCCTGGAAGCTCCCTCGTGCGCTCTCCTGTTCCGACCCT
GCCGCTTACCGGATACCTGTCCGCCTTTCTCCCTTCGGGAAGCGTGGCGCTTTCTCATAGCTCACGCTGT
AGGTATCTCAGTTCGGTGTAGGTCGTTCGCTCCAAGCTGGGCTGTGTGCACGAACCCCCCGTTCAGCCCG
ACCGCTGCGCCTTATCCGGTAACTATCGTCTTGAGTCCAACCCGGTAAGACACGACTTATCGCCACTGGC
AGCAGCCACTGGTAACAGGATTAGCAGAGCGAGGTATGTAGGCGGTGCTACAGAGTTCTTGAAGTGGTGG
CCTAACTACGGCTACACTAGAAGGACAGTATTTGGTATCTGCGCTCTGCTGAAGCCAGTTACCTTCGGAA
AAAGAGTTGGTAGCTCTTGATCCGGCAAACAAACCACCGCTGGTAGCGGTGGTTTTTTTGTTTGCAAGCA
GCAGATTACGCGCAGAAAAAAAGGATCTCAAGAAGATCCTTTGATCTTTTCTACGGGGTCTGACGCTCAG
TGGAACGAAAACTCACGTTAAGGGATTTTGGTCATGCAGGATCATGAATTAATTCTTAGAAAAACTCATC
GAGCATCAAATGAAACTGCAATTTATTCATATCAGGATTATCAATACCATATTTTTGAAAAAGCCGTTTC
TGTAATGAAGGAGAAAACTCACCGAGGCAGTTCCATAGGATGGCAAGATCCTGGTATCGGTCTGCGATTC
CGACTCGTCCAACATCAATACAACCTATTAATTTCCCCTCGTCAAAAATAAGGTTATCAAGTGAGAAATC
ACCATGAGTGACGACTGAATCCGGTGAGAATGGCAAAAGTTTATGCATTTCTTTCCAGACTTGTTCAACA
GGCCAGCCATTACGCTCGTCATCAAAATCACTCGCATCAACCAAACCGTTATTCATTCGTGATTGCGCCT
GAGCGAGACGAAATACGCGATCGCTGTTAAAAGGACAATTACAAACAGGAATCGAATGCAACCGGCGCAG
GAACACTGCCAGCGCATCAACAATATTTTCACCTGAATCAGGATATTCTTCTAATACCTGGAATGCTGTT
TTCCCGGGGATCGCAGTGGTGAGTAACCATGCATCATCAGGAGTACGGATAAAATGCTTGATGGTCGGAA
GAGGCATAAATTCCGTCAGCCAGTTTAGTCTGACCATCTCATCTGTAACATCATTGGCAACGCTACCTTT
GCCATGTTTCAGAAACAACTCTGGCGCATCGGGCTTCCCATACAATCGATAGATTGTCGCACCTGATTGC
CCGACATTATCGCGAGCCCATTTATACCCATATAAATCAGCATCCATGTTGGAATTTAATCGCGGCCTAG
AGCAAGACGTTTCCCGTTGAATATGGCTCATAACACCCCTTGTATTACTGTTTATGTAAGCAGACAGTTT
TATTGTTCATGATCTGGATCACAGGCAGCAACGCTCTGTCATCGTTACAATCAACATGCTACCCTCCGCG
AGATCATCCGTGTTTCAAACCCGGCAGCTTAGTTGCCGTTCTTCCGAATAGCATCGGTAACATGAGCAAA
GTCTGCCGCCTTACAACGGCTCTCCCGCTGACGCCGTCCCGGACTGATGGGCTGCCTGTATCGAGTGGTG
ATTTTGTGCCGAGCTGCCGGTCGGGGAGCTGTTGGCTGGCTGGTGGCAGGATATATTGTGGTGTAAACAA
ATTGACGCTTAGACAACTTAATAACACATTGCGGACGTTTTTAATGTACTGAATTAACGCCGAATTGCTC
TAGCCAATACGCAAACCGCCTCTCCCCGCGCGTTGGCCGATTCATTAATGCAGCTGGCACGACAGGTTTC
CCGACTGGAAAGCGGGCAGTGAGCGCAACGCAATTAATGTGAGTTAGCTCACTCATTAGGCACCCCAGGC
TTTACACTTTATGCTTCCGGCTCGTATGTTGTGTGGAATTGTGAGCGGATAACAATTTCACACAGGAAAC
AGCTATGACATGATTACGAATTCCTTGACTAGAGGGTAGGCGCGGCTTAATTAAGCCGCGCCGTACCCCA
ATAGTCTCGACAGACACATAGCACCTAACATTATTGCTTAAATTTACTATTTTTTTACTATATTATACTC
AACCCAATGAGCATAAAGACTGTAAAATCTCAAATTCCTGAGAAGCATATTTATCGATCCCACAGACTTG
ATAGTTCCATAATCCATACGCTGCAGCCAAATTGCTAGTGTGTTGAACATTTAACACGTAGAGAACTAGA
AAAGATATAAAACTAAGATTGATATCCAAAATAGACGAGAACAATAAGCAAAAACTCTTAGTTTTGAAAT
AAATCAACAATCCCGAGGGTTGTCACATACATCAAAAACGAAAATCCATATAGCAAAAAAAACTCTAAAT
TACCGTTCGACAAAAAGAGAAAACTGATAGGACATTTGCTAAACATTAAAATCAAAATTTGGATCAAGCC
GAATTCTCAGAAGAACTCGTCAAGAAGGCGATAGAAGGCGATGCGCTGCGAATCGGGAGCGGCGATACCG
TAAAGCACGAGGAAGCGGTCAGCCCATTCGCCGCCAAGCTCTTCAGCAATATCACGGGTAGCCAACGCTA
TGTCCTGATAGCGGTCCGCCACACCCAGCCGGCCACAGTCGATGAATCCAGAAAAGCGGCCATTTTCCAC
CATGATATTCGGCAAGCAGGCATCGCCATGGGTCACGACGAGATCATCGCCGTCGGGCATGCGCGCCTTG
AGCCTGGCGAACAGTTCGGCTGGCGCGAGCCCCTGATGCTCTTCGTCCAGATCATCCTGATCGACAAGAC
CGGCTTCCATCCGAGTACGTGCTCGCTCGATGCGATGTTTCGCTTGGTGGTCGAATGGGCAGGTAGCCGG
ATCAAGCGTATGCAGCCGCCGCATTGCATCAGCCATGATGGATACTTTCTCGGCAGGAGCAAGGTGAGAT
GACAGGAGATCCTGCCCCGGCACTTCGCCCAATAGCAGCCAGTCCCTTCCCGCTTCAGTGACAACGTCGA
GCACAGCTGCGCAAGGAACGCCCGTCGTGGCCAGCCACGATAGCCGCGCTGCCTCGTCCTGCAGTTCATT
CAGGGCACCGGACAGGTCGGTCTTGACAAAAAGAACCGGGCGCCCCTGCGCTGACAGCCGGAACACGGCG
GCATCAGAGCAGCCGATTGTCTGTTGTGCCCAGTCATAGCCGAATAGCCTCTCCACCCAAGCGGCCGGAG
AACCTGCGTGCAATCCATCTTGTTCAATCATCTCGAGACGTACCGCGCGATGCATT
