>Addgene plasmid #55768 | p201N 1509 | addgene partial sequence | sequence record 94857 | M13-F20 5'-TGTAAAACGACGGCCAGT-3'
GGCAAGTCATAAAATGCATTAAAAAATATTTTCATACTCAACTACAAATCCATGAGTATAACTATAATTA
TAAAGCAATGATTAGAATCTGACAAGGATTCTGGAAAATTACATAAAGGAAAGTTCATAAATGTCTAAAA
CACAAGAGGACATACTTGTATTCAGTAACATTTGCAGCTTTTCTAGGTCTGAAAATATATTTGTTGCCTA
GTGAATAAGCATAATGGTACAACTACAAGTGTTTTACTCCTCATATTAACTTCGGTCATTAGAGGCCACG
ATTTGACACATTTTTACTCAAAACAAAATGTTTGCATATCTCTTATAATTTCAAATTCAACACACAACAA
ATAANAGAAAAAACAAATAATATTAATTTGAGAATGAACAAAAGGACCATATCATTCATTAACTCTTCTC
CATCCATTTCCATTTCACAG
