>Addgene plasmid #55768 | p201N 1509 | addgene partial sequence | sequence record 97316 | GmUbiPro-F 5'-CCATAGATCAGGGCTTTTTCA-3'
GTTAGCAACTGCCTTGTTTGTTGATTCTATTGCCGTGGATTAGGGTTTTTTTTCACGAGATTGCTTCAGA
TCCGTACTTAAGATTACGTAATGGATTTTGATTCTGATTTATCTGTGATTGTTGACTCGACAGCGGCCGC
ACCGGCGCGCAACCTTGATTTCCTTGATTAAGGCGCGCCTTGGATCCTTCCTAGGTTCGAGTATTATGGC
ATTGGGAAAACTGTTTTTCTTGTACCATTTGTTGTGCTTGTAATTGACTGTGTTTTTTATTCGGTTTTCG
CTATCGAACTGTGAAATGGAAATGGATGGAGAAGAGTTAATGAATGATATGGTCCTTTTGTTCATTCTCA
AATTAATATTATTTGTTTTTTCTCTTATTTGTTGTGTGTTGAAT
